Addgene plasmid #231623: pVCS9
Purpose: Cumate and vanillate inducible toggle switch reported by mKate and/or sfGFP fluorescence signals; has RBS3 at R1 site and RBS3 at R2 site.
Depositing lab: Hans Christopher Bernstein. Depositing organization: University of Tromso. Publication: Fine-Tuning Genetic Circuits via Host Context and RBS Modulation. Chan DTC, Winter L, Bjerg J, Krsmanovic S, Baldwin GS, Bernstein HC. ACS Synth Biol. 2025 Jan 17;14(1):193-205. doi: 10.1021/acssynbio.4c00551. Epub 2025 Jan 4. PubMed 39754601.
Backbone
  Vector backbone: pSEVA231
  Backbone manufacturer: SEVA Collection
  Backbone size w/o insert (bp): 2996
  Vector type: Bacterial Expression, Synthetic Biology
Growth in bacteria
  Bacterial resistance: Kanamycin, 50 μg/mL
  Growth temperature: 37°C
  Growth strain: DH5alpha
  Copy number: Low Copy
Gene/Insert
  Gene/Insert name: Pcym-VanR-mKate2-Pvan-CymR-sfGFP
  Species: Synthetic
  Insert size (bp): 3618
  Promoter: Pvan/Pcym
  Cloning method: Other
Terms and licenses: Academic/Nonprofit Terms; Industry Terms: Not Available to Industry
Depositor comments: Please visit https://doi.org/10.1101/2024.07.20.604438 for bioRxiv preprint.
How to cite: pVCS9 was a gift from Hans Christopher Bernstein (Addgene plasmid # 231623 ; http://n2t.net/addgene:231623 ; RRID:Addgene_231623)
