[The description below was written by a language model from this plasmid's Addgene catalogue record and pLannotate feature annotations shown in this document.]
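Description:
pVCS9 is a bacterial synthetic-biology plasmid built on the pSEVA231 backbone from the SEVA collection, carrying a two-state genetic toggle switch. The backbone provides the pBBR1 oriV and its cognate Rep protein, a broad-host-range replicon that lets the circuit be moved between different bacterial hosts, together with the aphA1 (nptI) kanamycin resistance gene for selection. The cargo region is flanked by the lambda t0 and rrnB T1 transcription terminators, which insulate it from backbone transcription. The record lists it as low copy, and the sequenced plasmid is about 6.4 kb.

The roughly 3.6 kb synthetic insert consists of two mutually repressing modules. In the first, the cumate-responsive promoter Pcym, marked in the annotation by two CymR-binding CuO operators, drives VanR followed by the red fluorescent protein mKate2. In the second, the vanillate-responsive promoter Pvan drives CymR followed by superfolder GFP. Each repressor shuts off the promoter of the opposing module, so the circuit settles into either a red or a green state. Adding cumate relieves CymR repression and favours the VanR/mKate2 state, while vanillate relieves VanR repression and favours the CymR/sfGFP state. The feature table does not annotate VanR itself, though the unannotated gap upstream of mKate2 is consistent with its stated position. It also detects a J23119-like promoter fragment and a hammerhead ribozyme upstream of cymR, the latter probably serving as a 5′ insulator for the transcript.

This variant carries RBS3 at both the R1 and R2 ribosome binding site positions, making it one member of a series in which RBS strength is varied to tune toggle switch behaviour across host contexts.
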