Features (pLannotate 1.2.2; 12 found; start..end, strand, type, name):
    133..160     +  protein_bind   CuO: CymR-binding P2 operator sequence from the p-cmt operon of Pseudomonas putida (Mullick et al., 2006) CymR
    191..218     +  protein_bind   CuO: CymR-binding P2 operator sequence from the p-cmt operon of Pseudomonas putida (Mullick et al., 2006) CymR
   1150..1839    +  CDS            mKate2: mKate2 is a basic (constitutively fluorescent) red fluorescent protein published in 2009, derived from Entacmaea quadricolor. It is reported to be a rapidly-maturing monomer with moderate acid sensitivity.
   1980..2004    +  promoter       J23119(SpeI) promoter (fragment): bacterial promoter (Registry of Standard Biological Parts BBa J23119) modified to end with an SpeI site
   2017..2072    +  ncRNA          Hammerhead 3: Accession: RF00008 - Hammerhead ribozyme (type III)
   2151..2759    +  CDS            cymR: CYMR_PSEPU - Experimental evidence at transcript level: Swiss-Prot protein existence level 2. Involved in the repression of the cym and cmt operons which are responsible of the p-cymene degradation. From Pseudomonas putida (Arthrobacter siderocapsulatus).
   2820..3530    +  CDS            superfolder GFP: GFP variant that folds robustly even when fused to poorly folded proteins (Pédelacq et al., 2006)
   3598..3692    +  terminator     lambda t0 terminator: transcription terminator from phage lambda
   3824..4636    +  CDS            aphA1: KKA1_ECOLX - Also known as nptI. Protein inferred from homology: Swiss-Prot protein existence level 3. Resistance to kanamycin and structurally-related aminoglycosides, including amikacin. From Escherichia coli.
   4723..5385    -  CDS            pBBR1 Rep: replication protein for the broad-host-range plasmid pBBR1 from Bordetella bronchiseptica
   5386..6157    -  rep_origin     pBBR1 oriV: replication origin of the broad-host-range plasmid pBBR1 from Bordetella bronchiseptica; requires the pBBR1 Rep protein for replication
   6272..6358    -  terminator     rrnB T1 terminator: Escherichia coli rrnB; transcription terminator T1 from the E. coli rrnB gene
>Addgene plasmid #231623 | pVCS9 | addgene full sequence | sequence record 464087 | Addgene NGS Result
CTCGGGTAAGAACTCGCACTTCGTGGAAACACTATTATCTGGTGGGTCTCTGTCCCTCGGTACCAAATTC
CAGAAAAGAGACGCTTTCGAGCGTCTTTTTTCGTTTTGGTCCGTGCCTACTCTGGAAAATCTAACAAACA
GACAATCTGGTCTGTTTGTATTATGGAAAATTTTTCTGTATAATAGATTCAACAAACAGACAATCTGGTC
TGTTTGTATTATAGCGCTCAACGGGTGTGCTTCCCGTTCTGATGAGTCCGTGAGGACGAAAGCGCCTCTA
CAAATAATTTTGTTTAAGGCTCGTGTTACTATTGGCTGAGATAAGGGTAGCAGAAAAAAGAGGAGAAATA
GTCCATGGACATGCCTCGTATTAAACCGGGTCAGCGTGTTATGATGGCACTGCGTAAAATGATTGCAAGC
GGTGAAATCAAAAGTGGTGAACGTATTGCAGAAATTCCGACCGCAGCAGCACTGGGTGTTAGCCGTATGC
CGGTTCGTATCGCACTGCGTTCACTGGAACAAGAAGGTCTGGTTGTTCGTCTGGGTGCACGTGGTTATGC
AGCCCGTGGTGTTAGCAGCGATCAGATTCGTGATGCAATTGAAGTTCGTGGTGTTCTGGAAGGTTTTGCA
GCACGTCGTCTGGCAGAACGTGGTATGACCGCAGAAACCCATGCACGTTTTGTTGTACTGATTGCAGAAG
GTGAAGCACTGTTTGCAGCCGGTCGCCTGAATGGTGAAGATCTGGATCGTTATGCCGCATATAATCAGGC
ATTTCATGATACCCTGGTTAGCGCAGCAGGTAATGGTGCAGTTGAAAGCGCACTGGCACGTAATGGTTTT
GAACCGTTTGCAGCAGCCGGTGCACTGGCCCTGGATCTGATGGACCTGTCTGCCGAATATGAACATCTGC
TGGCAGCACATCGTCAGCATCAGGCAGTTCTGGATGCAGTTAGCTGTGGTGATGCCGAAGGTGCAGAACG
TATTATGCGTGATCATGCACTGGCAGCAATTCGTAATGCAAAAGTTTTTGAAGCAGCAGCAAGCGCAGGC
GCACCGCTGGGTGCAGCATGGTCAATTCGTGCAGATTGAGGCTCGGTATCTCGTGGTCTGACGGTAAAAT
CTATTGTAAAAGAGGAGAAATAGTCCATGTCAGAATTAATTAAAGAAAATATGCACATGAAATTATATAT
GGAAGGTACTGTCAACAATCATCATTTCAAATGCACATCCGAAGGTGAAGGTAAACCATATGAAGGCACA
CAAACAATGCGCATCAAAGCAGTTGAAGGTGGACCCCTGCCCTTTGCGTTTGACATTCTCGCAACGAGCT
TTATGTACGGGTCTAAAACTTTTATCAATCACACCCAAGGCATTCCTGACTTTTTTAAACAGTCCTTTCC
TGAAGGCTTTACCTGGGAACGTGTAACAACTTATGAAGATGGCGGTGTACTTACAGCAACTCAAGATACG
AGTTTACAAGATGGCTGTCTGATTTACAATGTTAAAATCCGTGGCGTAAATTTCCCGAGTAACGGACCCG
TAATGCAAAAAAAAACTCTTGGTTGGGAAGCATCAACAGAAACCTTATATCCTGCGGACGGTGGCTTAGA
AGGACGCGCAGACATGGCACTGAAATTAGTTGGAGGCGGTCATTTAATCTGCAACCTGAAAACAACCTAT
CGTTCCAAAAAACCCGCTAAAAACCTTAAAATGCCTGGAGTATACTATGTTGATCGTCGCTTAGAACGTA
TTAAAGAAGCTGATAAAGAAACCTACGTTGAACAACATGAAGTAGCCGTAGCCCGTTATTGTGACCTTCC
GTCGAAATTAGGACATCGTTGAGGCTCGTTACTTACGACACTCCGAGACAGTCAGAGGGTATTTATTGAA
CTAGTCCGACGAACAATAAGGCCTCCCTAACGGGGGGCCTTTTTTATTGATAACAAAAGTGCCTACTCTG
GAAAATCTATTGGATCCAATTGACAGCTAGCTCAGTCCTAGGTACCATTGGATCCAATAGTAGTCACCGG
CTGTGCTTGCCGGTCTGATGAGCCTGTGAAGGCGAAACTACCTCTACAAATAATTTTGTTTAAGGCTCGT
GTTACTATTGGCTGAGATAAGGGTAGCAGAAAAAAGAGGAGAAATAGTCCATGAGCCCGAAACGTCGTAC
CCAGGCAGAACGTGCAATGGAAACCCAGGGTAAACTGATTGCAGCAGCACTGGGTGTTCTGCGTGAAAAA
GGTTATGCAGGTTTTCGTATTGCAGATGTTCCGGGTGCAGCCGGTGTTAGCCGTGGTGCACAGAGCCATC
ATTTTCCGACCAAACTGGAACTGCTGCTGGCAACCTTTGAATGGCTGTATGAGCAGATTACCGAACGTAG
CCGTGCACGTCTGGCAAAACTGAAACCGGAAGATGATGTTATTCAGCAGATGCTGGATGATGCAGCAGAA
TTTTTTCTGGATGATGATTTTAGCATCGGCCTGGATCTGATTGTTGCAGCAGATCGTGATCCGGCACTGC
GTGAAGGTATTCAGCGTACCGTTGAACGTAATCGTTTTGTTGTTGAAGATATGTGGCTGGGTGTGCTGGT
GAGCCGTGGTCTGAGCCGTGATGATGCCGAAGATATTCTGTGGCTGATTTTTAACAGCGTTCGTGGTCTG
GTAGTTCGTAGCCTGTGGCAGAAAGATAAAGAACGTTTTGAACGTGTGCGTAATAGCACCCTGGAAATTG
CACGTGAACGTTATGCAAAATTCAAACGTTGAGGCTCGGTATCTCGTGGTCTGACGGTAAAATCTATTGT
AAAAGAGGAGAAATAGTCCATGCGTAAAGGCGAAGAGCTGTTCACTGGTGTCGTCCCTATTCTGGTGGAA
CTGGATGGTGATGTCAACGGTCATAAGTTTTCCGTGCGTGGCGAGGGTGAAGGTGACGCAACTAATGGTA
AACTGACGCTGAAGTTCATCTGTACTACTGGTAAACTGCCGGTACCTTGGCCGACTCTGGTAACGACGCT
GACTTATGGTGTTCAGTGCTTTGCTCGTTATCCGGACCATATGAAGCAGCATGACTTCTTCAAGTCCGCC
ATGCCGGAAGGCTATGTGCAGGAACGCACGATTTCCTTTAAGGATGACGGCACGTACAAAACGCGTGCGG
AAGTGAAATTTGAAGGCGATACTCTGGTAAACCGCATTGAGCTGAAAGGCATTGACTTTAAAGAAGACGG
CAATATCCTGGGCCATAAGCTGGAATACAATTTTAACAGCCACAATGTTTACATCACCGCCGATAAACAA
AAAAATGGCACTAAAGCGAATTTTAAAATTCGCCACAACGTGGAGGATGGCAGCGTGCAGCTGGCTGATC
ACTACCAGCAAAACACTCCAATCGGTGATGGTCCTGTTCTGCTGCCAGACAATCACTATCTGAGCACGCA
AAGCGTTCTGTCTAAAGATCCGAACGAGAAACGCGATCATATGGTTCTGCTGGAGTTCGTAACCGCAGCG
GGCATCACGCATGGTATGGATGAACTGTACGGCTCGGGAGACCTATCGGTAATAACAGTCCAATCTGGTG
TAACTTCGGAATCGTCCACTAGTCTTGGACTCCTGTTGATAGATCCAGTAATGACCTCAGAACTCCATCT
GGATTTGTTCAGAACGCTCGGTTGCCGCCGGGCGTTTTTTATTGGTGAGAATCCAGGGGTCCCCAATAAT
TACGATTTAAATTTGTGTCTCAAAATCTCTGATGTTACATTGCACAAGATAAAAATATATCATCATGAAC
AATAAAACTGTCTGCTTACATAAACAGTAATACAAGGGGTGTTATGAGCCATATTCAGCGTGAAACGAGC
TGTAGCCGTCCGCGTCTGAACAGCAACATGGATGCGGATCTGTATGGCTATAAATGGGCGCGTGATAACG
TGGGTCAGAGCGGCGCGACCATTTATCGTCTGTATGGCAAACCGGATGCGCCGGAACTGTTTCTGAAACA
TGGCAAAGGCAGCGTGGCGAACGATGTGACCGATGAAATGGTGCGTCTGAACTGGCTGACCGAATTTATG
CCGCTGCCGACCATTAAACATTTTATTCGCACCCCGGATGATGCGTGGCTGCTGACCACCGCGATTCCGG
GCAAAACCGCGTTTCAGGTGCTGGAAGAATATCCGGATAGCGGCGAAAACATTGTGGATGCGCTGGCCGT
GTTTCTGCGTCGTCTGCATAGCATTCCGGTGTGCAACTGCCCGTTTAACAGCGATCGTGTGTTTCGTCTG
GCCCAGGCGCAGAGCCGTATGAACAACGGCCTGGTGGATGCGAGCGATTTTGATGATGAACGTAACGGCT
GGCCGGTGGAACAGGTGTGGAAAGAAATGCATAAACTGCTGCCGTTTAGCCCGGATAGCGTGGTGACCCA
CGGCGATTTTAGCCTGGATAACCTGATTTTCGATGAAGGCAAACTGATTGGCTGCATTGATGTGGGCCGT
GTGGGCATTGCGGATCGTTATCAGGATCTGGCCATTCTGTGGAACTGCCTGGGCGAATTTAGCCCGAGCC
TGCAAAAACGTCTGTTTCAGAAATATGGCATTGATAATCCGGATATGAACAAACTGCAATTTCATCTGAT
GCTGGATGAATTTTTCTAATAATTAATTGGACCGCGGTCCGCGCGTTGTCCTTTTCCGCTGCATAACCCT
GCTTCGGGGTCATTACTGGCCGTAGGCCGGCCCTACCGGCGCGGCAGCGTTACCCGTGTCGGCGGCTCCA
ACGGCTCGCCATCGTCCAGAAAACACGGCTCATCGGGCATCGGCAGGCGCTGCTGCCCGCGCCGTTCCCA
TTCCTCCGTTTCGGTCAAGGCTGGCAGGTCTGGTTCCATGCCCGGAATGCCGGGCTGGCTGGGCGGCTCC
TCGCCGGGGCCGGTCGGTAGTTGCTGCTCGCCCGGATACAGGGTCGGGATGCGGCGCAGGTCGCCATGCC
CCAACAGCGATTCGTCCTGGTCGTCGTGATCAACCACCACGGCGGCACTGAACACCGACAGGCGCAACTG
GTCGCGGGGCTGGCCCCACGCCACGCGGTCATTGACCACGTAGGCCGACACGGTGCCGGGGCCGTTGAGC
TTCACGACGGAGATCCAGCGCTCGGCCACCAAGTCCTTGACTGCGTATTGGACCGTCCGCAAAGAACGTC
CGATGAGCTTGGAAAGTGTCTTCTGGCTGACCACCACGGCGTTCTGGTGGCCCATCTGCGCCACGAGGTG
ATGCAGCAGCATTGCCGCCGTGGGTTTCCTCGCAATAAGCCCGGCCCACGCCTCATGCGCTTTGCGTTCC
GTTTGCACCCAGTGACCGGGCTTGTTCTTGGCTTGAATGCCGATTTCTCTGGACTGCGTGGCCATGCTTA
TCTCCATGCGGTAGGGGTGCCGCACGGTTGCGGCACCATGCGCAATCAGCTGCAACTTTTCGGCAGCGCG
ACAACAATTATGCGTTGCGTAAAAGTGGCAGTCAATTACAGATTTTCTTTAACCTACGCAATGAGCTATT
GCGGGGGGTGCCGCAATGAGCTGTTGCGTACCCCCCTTTTTTAAGTTGTTGATTTTTAAGTCTTTCGCAT
TTCGCCCTATATCTAGTTCTTTGGTGCCCAAAGAAGGGCACCCCTGCGGGGTTCCCCCACGCCTTCGGCG
CGGCTCCCCCTCCGGCAAAAAGTGGCCCCTCCGGGGCTTGTTGATCGACTGCGCGGCCTTCGGCCTTGCC
CAAGGTGGCGCTGCCCCCTTGGAACCCCCGCACTCGCCGCCGTGAGGCTCGGGGGGCAGGCGGGCGGGCT
TCGCCCTTCGACTGCCCCCACTCGCATAGGCTTGGGTCGTTCCAGGCGCGTCAAGGCCAAGCCGCTGCGC
GGTCGCTGCGCGAGCCTTGACCCGCCTTCCACTTGGTGTCCAACCGGCAAGCGAAGCGCGCAGGCCGCAG
GCCGGAGGCTTTTCCCCAGAGAAAATTAAAAAAATTGATGGGGCAAGGCCGCAGGCCGCGCAGTTGGAGC
CGGTGGGTATGTGGTCGAAGGCTGGGTAGCCGGTGGGCAATCCCTGTGGTCAAGCTCGTGGGCAGGCGCA
GCCTGTCCATCAGCTTGTCCAGCAGGGTTGTCCACGGGCCGAGCGAAGCGAGCCAGCCGGTGGCCGCTCG
CGGCCATCGTCCACATATCCACGGGCTGGCAAGGGAGCGCAGCGACCGCGCAGGGCGAAGCCCGGAGAGC
AAGCCCGTAGGGGGGGCGCGCCCAGCTGTCTAGGGCGGCGGATTTGTCCTACTCAGGAGAGCGTTCACCG
ACAAACAACAGATAAAACGAAAGGCCCAGTCTTTCGACTGAGCCTTTCGTTTTATTTGATGCCTTTAATT
AAGG
